Addgene plasmid #90354: pLminP_Luc2P_RE15
Purpose: RARA - Retinoic acid receptor gene reporter
Depositing lab: Ramnik Xavier. Depositing organization: Broad Institute. Publication: Simultaneous Pathway Activity Inference and Gene Expression Analysis Using RNA Sequencing. O'Connell DJ, Kolde R, Sooknah M, Graham DB, Sundberg TB, Latorre IJ, Mikkelsen TS, Xavier RJ. Cell Syst. 2016 May 25;2(5):323-34. doi: 10.1016/j.cels.2016.04.011. Epub 2016 May 19. PubMed 27211859.
Backbone
  Vector backbone: pLenti7.3
  Backbone manufacturer: Thermo Fisher
  Backbone size w/o insert (bp): 7251
  Total vector size (bp): 9293
  Vector type: Lentiviral
  Selectable markers: eGFP
Growth in bacteria
  Bacterial resistance: Ampicillin, 100 μg/mL
  Growth temperature: 37°C
  Growth strain: NEB Stable
  Copy number: High Copy
Gene/Insert
  Gene/Insert name: Firefly luciferase (alt name: Luc2P)
  Species: P. pyralis
  Insert size (bp): 1776
  Promoter: RARE
  Cloning method: Gibson Cloning
  Sequencing primers: 5′ GGTACAGTGCAGGGGAAAGA
Resource information
  A portion of this plasmid was derived from a plasmid made by: pGL4.29 reporter vector (Promega)
Terms and licenses: Academic/Nonprofit Terms; Industry Terms: Not Available to Industry
How to cite: pLminP_Luc2P_RE15 was a gift from Ramnik Xavier (Addgene plasmid # 90354 ; http://n2t.net/addgene:90354 ; RRID:Addgene_90354)
