[The description below was written by a language model from this plasmid's Addgene catalogue record and pLannotate feature annotations shown in this document.]
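Description:
pLminP_Luc2P_RE15 is a lentiviral transcriptional reporter for retinoic acid receptor (RARA) pathway activity, built on the pLenti7.3 backbone with reporter parts derived from the pGL4.29 luciferase vector. In bacteria it is maintained by a high-copy pUC-type origin and selected with ampicillin through the β-lactamase gene. An f1 origin and remnants of lac and phage-promoter cloning sequences are also present in the backbone. The viral portion has a third-generation-style, self-inactivating layout. An RSV promoter drives a truncated HIV-1 5' LTR, followed by the Ψ packaging signal, the RRE for Rev-dependent export of the genomic RNA, and the cPPT/CTS. The 3' LTR carries a ΔU3 deletion that silences LTR-driven transcription after integration.

The reporter cassette sits between the cPPT and the WPRE. The catalogue lists a retinoic acid response element (RARE) as the promoter. The feature table does not annotate this element itself, but it presumably lies in the unannotated stretch just upstream of the annotated minimal TATA-box promoter (minP), which has low basal activity on its own. Together these drive Luc2P, the synthetic luc2 firefly luciferase fused to an hPEST degradation sequence that shortens protein half-life, so the signal tracks changes in transcription more closely. The WPRE enhances transcript expression. Downstream, an SV40 promoter constitutively expresses Emerald GFP, which serves as the marker for identifying or sorting transduced cells, since there is no drug resistance gene for mammalian selection. The construct appears to be one member of a series of response-element reporters used to infer pathway activity. The sequenced record is slightly shorter than the catalogue's stated total size.
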