Features (pLannotate 1.2.2; 28 found; start..end, strand, type, name):
      3..229     +  promoter       RSV promoter: Rous sarcoma virus enhancer/promoter
    230..410     +  LTR            5' LTR (truncated): truncated 5' long terminal repeat (LTR) from HIV-1
    457..582     +  misc_feature   HIV-1 Ψ: packaging signal of human immunodeficiency virus type 1
    566..929     +  CDS            HIV-1 gag (fragment): gag protein from human immunodeficiency virus 1; gag
   1075..1308    +  misc_feature   RRE: The Rev response element (RRE) of HIV-1 allows for Rev-dependent mRNA export from the nucleus to the cytoplasm.
   1685..1785    +  CDS            Rev (fragment): human immunodeficiency virus 1 (HIV-1) Rev protein; rev; enhances nuclear export of unspliced and incompletely spliced viral mRNAs
   1804..1921    +  misc_feature   cPPT/CTS: central polypurine tract and central termination sequence of HIV-1
   2056..2087    +  promoter       minP: minimal TATA-box promoter with low basal activity
   2120..3769    +  CDS            luciferase: firefly luciferase synthetic luc2 version of the luciferase gene
   3773..3892    +  CDS            hPEST: PEST degradation sequence from mouse ornithine decarboxylase human codon-optimized
   3984..4572    +  misc_feature   WPRE: woodchuck hepatitis virus posttranscriptional regulatory element
   4587..4903    +  promoter       SV40 promoter: SV40 enhancer and early promoter
   4954..5673    +  CDS            EmGFP: Emerald GFP mammalian codon-optimized
   5672..5743    +  CDS            nef (fragment): NEF_HV1Z2 - Experimental evidence at protein level: Swiss-Prot protein existence level 1. Extracellular Nef protein targets CD4(+) T-lymphocytes for apoptosis by interacting with CXCR4 surface receptors. From Human immunodeficiency virus type 1 group M subtype D (isolate Z2/CDC-Z34) (HIV-1).
   5745..5978    +  LTR            3' LTR (ΔU3): self-inactivating 3' long terminal repeat (LTR) from HIV-1
   6050..6171    +  polyA_signal   SV40 poly(A) signal: SV40 polyadenylation signal
   6211..6346    +  rep_origin     SV40 ori: SV40 origin of replication
   6367..6385    -  promoter       T7 promoter: promoter for bacteriophage T7 RNA polymerase
   6393..6548    +  CDS            lacZα (fragment): LacZα fragment of β-galactosidase; lacZ fragment
   6553..6981    +  rep_origin     f1 ori (sequence partly withheld): f1 bacteriophage origin of replication; arrow indicates direction of (+) strand synthesis
   7034..7138    +  promoter       AmpR promoter: bla
   7139..7999    +  CDS            AmpR: β-lactamase; bla; confers resistance to ampicillin, carbenicillin, and related antibiotics
   8170..8758    +  rep_origin     ori: high-copy-number ColE1/pMB1/pBR322/pUC origin of replication
   8941..9033    +  CDS            lacI (fragment): lac repressor; lacI; The lac repressor binds to the lac operator to inhibit transcription in E. coli. This inhibition can be relieved by adding lactose or isopropyl-β-D-thiogalactopyranoside (IPTG).
   9046..9067    +  protein_bind   CAP binding site: CAP binding activates transcription in the presence of cAMP. E. coli catabolite activator protein
   9082..9112    +  promoter       lac promoter: promoter for the E. coli lac operon
   9120..9136    +  protein_bind   lac operator: The lac repressor binds to the lac operator to inhibit transcription in E. coli. This inhibition can be relieved by adding lactose or isopropyl-β-D-thiogalactopyranoside (IPTG). lac repressor encoded by lacI
   9181..9199    +  promoter       T3 promoter: promoter for bacteriophage T3 RNA polymerase
>Addgene plasmid #90354 | pLminP_Luc2P_RE15 | addgene full sequence | sequence record 369829 | Addgene NGS Result
AATGTAGTCTTATGCAATACTCTTGTAGTCTTGCAACATGGTAACGATGAGTTAGCAACATGCCTTACAA
GGAGAGAAAAAGCACCGTGCATGCCGATTGGTGGAAGTAAGGTGGTACGATCGTGCCTTATTAGGAAGGC
AACAGACGGGTCTGACATGGATTGGACGAACCACTGAATTGCCGCATTGCAGAGATATTGTATTTAAGTG
CCTAGCTCGATACATAAACGGGTCTCTCTGGTTAGACCAGATCTGAGCCTGGGAGCTCTCTGGCTAACTA
GGGAACCCACTGCTTAAGCCTCAATAAAGCTTGCCTTGAGTGCTTCAAGTAGTGTGTGCCCGTCTGTTGT
GTGACTCTGGTAACTAGAGATCCCTCAGACCCTTTTAGTCAGTGTGGAAAATCTCTAGCAGTGGCGCCCG
AACAGGGACTTGAAAGCGAAAGGGAAACCAGAGGAGCTCTCTCGACGCAGGACTCGGCTTGCTGAAGCGC
GCACGGCAAGAGGCGAGGGGCGGCGACTGGTGAGTACGCCAAAAATTTTGACTAGCGGAGGCTAGAAGGA
GAGAGATGGGTGCGAGAGCGTCAGTATTAAGCGGGGGAGAATTAGATCGCGATGGGAAAAAATTCGGTTA
AGGCCAGGGGGAAAGAAAAAATATAAATTAAAACATATAGTATGGGCAAGCAGGGAGCTAGAACGATTCG
CAGTTAATCCTGGCCTGTTAGAAACATCAGAAGGCTGTAGACAAATACTGGGACAGCTACAACCATCCCT
TCAGACAGGATCAGAAGAACTTAGATCATTATATAATACAGTAGCAACCCTCTATTGTGTGCATCAAAGG
ATAGAGATAAAAGACACCAAGGAAGCTTTAGACAAGATAGAGGAAGAGCAAAACAAAAGTAAGACCACCG
CACAGCAAGCGGCCGCTGATCTTCAGACCTGGAGGAGGAGATATGAGGGACAATTGGAGAAGTGAATTAT
ATAAATATAAAGTAGTAAAAATTGAACCATTAGGAGTAGCACCCACCAAGGCAAAGAGAAGAGTGGTGCA
GAGAGAAAAAAGAGCAGTGGGAATAGGAGCTTTGTTCCTTGGGTTCTTGGGAGCAGCAGGAAGCACTATG
GGCGCAGCGTCAATGACGCTGACGGTACAGGCCAGACAATTATTGTCTGGTATAGTGCAGCAGCAGAACA
ATTTGCTGAGGGCTATTGAGGCGCAACAGCATCTGTTGCAACTCACAGTCTGGGGCATCAAGCAGCTCCA
GGCAAGAATCCTGGCTGTGGAAAGATACCTAAAGGATCAACAGCTCCTGGGGATTTGGGGTTGCTCTGGA
AAACTCATTTGCACCACTGCTGTGCCTTGGAATGCTAGTTGGAGTAATAAATCTCTGGAACAGATTTGGA
ATCACACGACCTGGATGGAGTGGGACAGAGAAATTAACAATTACACAAGCTTAATACACTCCTTAATTGA
AGAATCGCAAAACCAGCAAGAAAAGAATGAACAAGAATTATTGGAATTAGATAAATGGGCAAGTTTGTGG
AATTGGTTTAACATAACAAATTGGCTGTGGTATATAAAATTATTCATAATGATAGTAGGAGGCTTGGTAG
GTTTAAGAATAGTTTTTGCTGTACTTTCTATAGTGAATAGAGTTAGGCAGGGATATTCACCATTATCGTT
TCAGACCCACCTCCCAACCCCGAGGGGACCCGACAGGCCCGAAGGAATAGAAGAAGAAGGTGGAGAGAGA
GACAGAGACAGATCCATTCGATTAGTGAACGGATCTCGACGGTATCGGTTAACTTTTAAAAGAAAAGGGG
GGATTGGGGGGTACAGTGCAGGGGAAAGAATAGTAGACATAATAGCAACAGACATACAAACTAAAGAATT
ACAAAAACAAATTACAAAAATTCAAAATTTTATCGATCGCACCAGCGTGTGGATCAGGTCACCAGGAGGT
CAAGGTCACCAGGAGGTCAAGGTCACCAGGAGGTCAAGGTCACCAGGAGGTCAGATCCGAGAACAGATCT
GGCCTCGGCGGCCAAGCTTAGACACTAGAGGGTATATAATGGAAGCTCGACTTCCAGCTTGGCAATCCGG
TACTGTTGGTAAAGCCACCATGGAAGATGCCAAAAACATTAAGAAGGGCCCAGCGCCATTCTACCCACTC
GAAGACGGGACCGCCGGCGAGCAGCTGCACAAAGCCATGAAGCGCTACGCCCTGGTGCCCGGCACCATCG
CCTTTACCGACGCACATATCGAGGTGGACATTACCTACGCCGAGTACTTCGAGATGAGCGTTCGGCTGGC
AGAAGCTATGAAGCGCTATGGGCTGAATACAAACCATCGGATCGTGGTGTGCAGCGAGAATAGCTTGCAG
TTCTTCATGCCCGTGTTGGGTGCCCTGTTCATCGGTGTGGCTGTGGCCCCAGCTAACGACATCTACAACG
AGCGCGAGCTGCTGAACAGCATGGGCATCAGCCAGCCCACCGTCGTATTCGTGAGCAAGAAAGGGCTGCA
AAAGATCCTCAACGTGCAAAAGAAGCTACCGATCATACAAAAGATCATCATCATGGATAGCAAGACCGAC
TACCAGGGCTTCCAAAGCATGTACACCTTCGTGACTTCCCATTTGCCACCCGGCTTCAACGAGTACGACT
TCGTGCCCGAGAGCTTCGACCGGGACAAAACCATCGCCCTGATCATGAACAGTAGTGGCAGTACCGGATT
GCCCAAGGGCGTAGCCCTACCGCACCGCACCGCTTGTGTCCGATTCAGTCATGCCCGCGACCCCATCTTC
GGCAACCAGATCATCCCCGACACCGCTATCCTCAGCGTGGTGCCATTTCACCACGGCTTCGGCATGTTCA
CCACGCTGGGCTACTTGATCTGCGGCTTTCGGGTCGTGCTCATGTACCGCTTCGAGGAGGAGCTATTCTT
GCGCAGCTTGCAAGACTATAAGATTCAATCTGCCCTGCTGGTGCCCACACTATTTAGCTTCTTCGCTAAG
AGCACTCTCATCGACAAGTACGACCTAAGCAACTTGCACGAGATCGCCAGCGGCGGGGCGCCGCTCAGCA
AGGAGGTAGGTGAGGCCGTGGCCAAACGCTTCCACCTACCAGGCATCCGCCAGGGCTACGGCCTGACAGA
AACAACCAGCGCCATTCTGATCACCCCCGAAGGGGACGACAAGCCTGGCGCAGTAGGCAAGGTGGTGCCC
TTCTTCGAGGCTAAGGTGGTGGACTTGGACACCGGTAAGACACTGGGTGTGAACCAGCGCGGCGAGCTGT
GCGTCCGTGGCCCCATGATCATGAGCGGCTACGTTAACAACCCCGAGGCTACAAACGCTCTCATCGACAA
GGACGGCTGGCTGCACAGCGGCGACATCGCCTACTGGGACGAGGACGAGCACTTCTTCATCGTGGACCGG
CTGAAGAGCCTGATCAAATACAAGGGCTACCAGGTAGCCCCAGCCGAACTGGAGAGCATCCTGCTGCAAC
ACCCCAACATCTTCGACGCCGGGGTCGCCGGCCTGCCCGACGACGATGCCGGCGAGCTGCCCGCCGCAGT
CGTCGTGCTGGAACACGGTAAAACCATGACCGAGAAGGAGATCGTGGACTATGTGGCCAGCCAGGTTACA
ACCGCCAAGAAGCTGCGCGGTGGTGTTGTGTTCGTGGACGAGGTGCCTAAAGGACTGACCGGCAAGTTGG
ACGCCCGCAAGATCCGCGAGATTCTCATTAAGGCCAAGAAGGGCGGCAAGATCGCCGTGAATTCTCACGG
CTTCCCTCCCGAGGTGGAGGAGCAGGCCGCCGGCACCCTGCCCATGAGCTGCGCCCAGGAGAGCGGCATG
GATAGACACCCTGCTGCTTGCGCCAGCGCCAGGATCAACGTCTAAGGCCGCGACTCTAGAACGCGTCACT
GCGGCTTGCCTCCATAGCCATTCGACTACAGACATCAGCGCGTACCGGTTAGTAATGATCGACAATCAAC
CTCTGGATTACAAAATTTGTGAAAGATTGACTGGTATTCTTAACTATGTTGCTCCTTTTACGCTATGTGG
ATACGCTGCTTTAATGCCTTTGTATCATGCTATTGCTTCCCGTATGGCTTTCATTTTCTCCTCCTTGTAT
AAATCCTGGTTGCTGTCTCTTTATGAGGAGTTGTGGCCCGTTGTCAGGCAACGTGGCGTGGTGTGCACTG
TGTTTGCTGACGCAACCCCCACTGGTTGGGGCATTGCCACCACCTGTCAGCTCCTTTCCGGGACTTTCGC
TTTCCCCCTCCCTATTGCCACGGCGGAACTCATCGCCGCCTGCCTTGCCCGCTGCTGGACAGGGGCTCGG
CTGTTGGGCACTGACAATTCCGTGGTGTTGTCGGGGAAGCTGACGTCCTTTCCATGGCTGCTCGCCTGTG
TTGCCACCTGGATTCTGCGCGGGACGTCCTTCTGCTACGTCCCTTCGGCCCTCAATCCAGCGGACCTTCC
TTCCCGCGGCCTGCTGCCGGCTCTGCGGCCTCTTCCGCGTCTTCGCCTTCGCCCTCAGACGAGTCGGATC
TCCCTTTGGGCCGCCTCCCCGCCTGGCGATGGTACCGGTGTGGAAAGTCCCCAGGCTCCCCAGCAGGCAG
AAGTATGCAAAGCATGCATCTCAATTAGTCAGCAACCAGGTGTGGAAAGTCCCCAGGCTCCCCAGCAGGC
AGAAGTATGCAAAGCATGCATCTCAATTAGTCAGCAACCATAGTCCCGCCCCTAACTCCGCCCATCCCGC
CCCTAACTCCGCCCAGTTCCGCCCATTCTCCGCCCCATGGCTGACTAATTTTTTTTATTTATGCAGAGGC
CGAGGCCGCCTCTGCCTCTGAGCTATTCCAGAAGTAGTGAGGAGGCTTTTTTGGAGGCCTAGGCTTTTGC
AAAAAGCTCCCGGGAGCTTGTATATCCATTTTCGGATCTGATCAGCACCTAGCATGGTGAGCAAGGGCGA
GGAGCTGTTCACCGGGGTGGTGCCCATCCTGGTCGAGCTGGACGGCGACGTAAACGGCCACAAGTTCAGC
GTGTCCGGCGAGGGCGAGGGCGATGCCACCTACGGCAAGCTGACCCTGAAGTTCATCTGCACCACCGGCA
AGCTGCCCGTGCCCTGGCCCACCCTCGTGACCACCTTCACCTACGGCGTGCAGTGCTTCGCCCGCTACCC
CGACCACATGAAGCAGCACGACTTCTTCAAGTCCGCCATGCCCGAAGGCTACGTCCAGGAGCGCACCATC
TTCTTCAAGGACGACGGCAACTACAAGACCCGCGCCGAGGTGAAGTTCGAGGGCGACACCCTGGTGAACC
GCATCGAGCTGAAGGGCATCGACTTCAAGGAGGACGGCAACATCCTGGGGCACAAGCTGGAGTACAACTA
CAACAGCCACAAGGTCTATATCACCGCCGACAAGCAGAAGAACGGCATCAAGGTGAACTTCAAGACCCGC
CACAACATCGAGGACGGCAGCGTGCAGCTCGCCGACCACTACCAGCAGAACACCCCCATCGGCGACGGCC
CCGTGCTGCTGCCCGACAACCACTACCTGAGCACCCAGTCCGCCCTGAGCAAAGACCCCAACGAGAAGCG
CGATCACATGGTCCTGCTGGAGTTCGTGACCGCCGCCGGGATCACTCTCGGCATGGACGAGCTGTACAAG
TAAGGTACCTTTAAGACCAATGACTTACAAGGCAGCTGTAGATCTTAGCCACTTTTTAAAAGAAAAGGGG
GGACTGGAAGGGCTAATTCACTCCCAACGAAGACAAGATCTGCTTTTTGCTTGTACTGGGTCTCTCTGGT
TAGACCAGATCTGAGCCTGGGAGCTCTCTGGCTAACTAGGGAACCCACTGCTTAAGCCTCAATAAAGCTT
GCCTTGAGTGCTTCAAGTAGTGTGTGCCCGTCTGTTGTGTGACTCTGGTAACTAGAGATCCCTCAGACCC
TTTTAGTCAGTGTGGAAAATCTCTAGCAGTAGTAGTTCATGTCATCTTATTATTCAGTATTTATAACTTG
CAAAGAAATGAATATCAGAGAGTGAGAGGAACTTGTTTATTGCAGCTTATAATGGTTACAAATAAAGCAA
TAGCATCACAAATTTCACAAATAAAGCATTTTTTTCACTGCATTCTAGTTGTGGTTTGTCCAAACTCATC
AATGTATCTTATCATGTCTGGCTCTAGCTATCCCGCCCCTAACTCCGCCCATCCCGCCCCTAACTCCGCC
CAGTTCCGCCCATTCTCCGCCCCATGGCTGACTAATTTTTTTTATTTATGCAGAGGCCGAGGCCGCCTCG
GCCTCTGAGCTATTCCAGAAGTAGTGAGGAGGCTTTTTTGGAGGCCTAGGGACGTACCCAATTCGCCCTA
TAGTGAGTCGTATTACGCGCGCTCACTGGCCGTCGTTTTACAACGTCGTGACTGGGAAAACCCTGGCGTT
ACCCAACTTAATCGCCTTGCAGCACATCCCCCTTTCGCCAGCTGGCGTAATAGCGAAGAGGCCCGCACCG
ATCGCCCTTCCCAACAGTTGCGCAGCCTGAATGGCGAATGGG
[124 nt withheld, positions 6553-6676]
C
[91 nt withheld, positions 6678-6768]
A
[49 nt withheld, positions 6770-6818]
CCTTTGACGTTGGAGTCCACGTTCTTT
[37 nt withheld, positions 6846-6882]
ACCCTATCTCGGTCTATTCTTTTGATTTATAAGGGATTTTGCCGATTTCGGCCTATTGGTTAAAAAATGA
GCTGATTTAACAAAAATTTAACGCGAATTTTAACAAAATATTAACGCTTACAATTTAGGTGGCACTTTTC
GGGGAAATGTGCGCGGAACCCCTATTTGTTTATTTTTCTAAATACATTCAAATATGTATCCGCTCATGAG
ACAATAACCCTGATAAATGCTTCAATAATATTGAAAAAGGAAGAGTATGAGTATTCAACATTTCCGTGTC
GCCCTTATTCCCTTTTTTGCGGCATTTTGCCTTCCTGTTTTTGCTCACCCAGAAACGCTGGTGAAAGTAA
AAGATGCTGAAGATCAGTTGGGTGCACGAGTGGGTTACATCGAACTGGATCTCAACAGCGGTAAGATCCT
TGAGAGTTTTCGCCCCGAAGAACGTTTTCCAATGATGAGCACTTTTAAAGTTCTGCTATGTGGCGCGGTA
TTATCCCGTATTGACGCCGGGCAAGAGCAACTCGGTCGCCGCATACACTATTCTCAGAATGACTTGGTTG
AGTACTCACCAGTCACAGAAAAGCATCTTACGGATGGCATGACAGTAAGAGAATTATGCAGTGCTGCCAT
AACCATGAGTGATAACACTGCGGCCAACTTACTTCTGACAACGATCGGAGGACCGAAGGAGCTAACCGCT
TTTTTGCACAACATGGGGGATCATGTAACTCGCCTTGATCGTTGGGAACCGGAGCTGAATGAAGCCATAC
CAAACGACGAGCGTGACACCACGATGCCTGTAGCAATGGCAACAACGTTGCGCAAACTATTAACTGGCGA
ACTACTTACTCTAGCTTCCCGGCAACAATTAATAGACTGGATGGAGGCGGATAAAGTTGCAGGACCACTT
CTGCGCTCGGCCCTTCCGGCTGGCTGGTTTATTGCTGATAAATCTGGAGCCGGTGAGCGTGGGTCTCGCG
GTATCATTGCAGCACTGGGGCCAGATGGTAAGCCCTCCCGTATCGTAGTTATCTACACGACGGGGAGTCA
GGCAACTATGGATGAACGAAATAGACAGATCGCTGAGATAGGTGCCTCACTGATTAAGCATTGGTAACTG
TCAGACCAAGTTTACTCATATATACTTTAGATTGATTTAAAACTTCATTTTTAATTTAAAAGGATCTAGG
TGAAGATCCTTTTTGATAATCTCATGACCAAAATCCCTTAACGTGAGTTTTCGTTCCACTGAGCGTCAGA
CCCCGTAGAAAAGATCAAAGGATCTTCTTGAGATCCTTTTTTTCTGCGCGTAATCTGCTGCTTGCAAACA
AAAAAACCACCGCTACCAGCGGTGGTTTGTTTGCCGGATCAAGAGCTACCAACTCTTTTTCCGAAGGTAA
CTGGCTTCAGCAGAGCGCAGATACCAAATACTGTTCTTCTAGTGTAGCCGTAGTTAGGCCACCACTTCAA
GAACTCTGTAGCACCGCCTACATACCTCGCTCTGCTAATCCTGTTACCAGTGGCTGCTGCCAGTGGCGAT
AAGTCGTGTCTTACCGGGTTGGACTCAAGACGATAGTTACCGGATAAGGCGCAGCGGTCGGGCTGAACGG
GGGGTTCGTGCACACAGCCCAGCTTGGAGCGAACGACCTACACCGAACTGAGATACCTACAGCGTGAGCT
ATGAGAAAGCGCCACGCTTCCCGAAGGGAGAAAGGCGGACAGGTATCCGGTAAGCGGCAGGGTCGGAACA
GGAGAGCGCACGAGGGAGCTTCCAGGGGGAAACGCCTGGTATCTTTATAGTCCTGTCGGGTTTCGCCACC
TCTGACTTGAGCGTCGATTTTTGTGATGCTCGTCAGGGGGGCGGAGCCTATGGAAAAACGCCAGCAACGC
GGCCTTTTTACGGTTCCTGGCCTTTTGCTGGCCTTTTGCTCACATGTTCTTTCCTGCGTTATCCCCTGAT
TCTGTGGATAACCGTATTACCGCCTTTGAGTGAGCTGATACCGCTCGCCGCAGCCGAACGACCGAGCGCA
GCGAGTCAGTGAGCGAGGAAGCGGAAGAGCGCCCAATACGCAAACCGCCTCTCCCCGCGCGTTGGCCGAT
TCATTAATGCAGCTGGCACGACAGGTTTCCCGACTGGAAAGCGGGCAGTGAGCGCAACGCAATTAATGTG
AGTTAGCTCACTCATTAGGCACCCCAGGCTTTACACTTTATGCTTCCGGCTCGTATGTTGTGTGGAATTG
TGAGCGGATAACAATTTCACACAGGAAACAGCTATGACCATGATTACGCCAAGCGCGCAATTAACCCTCA
CTAAAGGGAACAAAAGCTGGAGCTGCAAGCTT
